>Addgene plasmid #32618 | rGH-ABC | depositor full sequence | sequence record 55257 | rGH-ABC sequence 6640 bps
GTCGAGAAGTAATATTAAGGTACGGGAGGTACTTGGAGCGGCCGCAATAAAATATCTTTATTTTCATTAC
ATCTGTGTGTTGGTTTTTTGTGTGAATCGATAGTACTAACATACGCTCTCCATCAAAACAAAACGAAACA
AAACAAACTAGCAAAATAGGCTGTCCCCAGTGCAAGTGCAGGTGCCAGAACATTTCTCTATCGATAGTCG
ACCAATTGCTCGAGAAAGGTAAGATCAGGGACGTGACCTCAGCACCAGCTTCGAATTCTATATAATGGAA
GCTTGACCGGAGCCGTTAGTTGCCCGTCGGACGCGATTTGCGAGGCGCTTTATGCGCGCACCGGTCGCCA
CCATGGTGAGCAAGGGCGAGGAGCTGTTCACCGGGGTGGTGCCCATCCTGGTCGAGCTGGACGGCGACGT
AAACGGCCACAAGTTCAGCGTGTCCGGCGAGGGCGAGGGCGATGCCACCTACGGCAAGCTGACCCTGAAG
TTCATCTGCACCACCGGCAAGCTGCCCGTGCCCTGGCCCACCCTCGTGACCACCCTGACCTACGGCGTGC
AGTGCTTCAGCCGCTACCCCGACCACATGAAGCAGCACGACTTCTTCAAGTCCGCCATGCCCGAAGGCTA
CGTCCAGGAGCGCACCATCTTCTTCAAGGACGACGGCAACTACAAGACCCGCGCCGAGGTGAAGTTCGAG
GGCGACACCCTGGTGAACCGCATCGAGCTGAAGGGCATCGACTTCAAGGAGGACGGCAACATCCTGGGGC
ACAAGCTGGAGTACAACTACAACAGCCACAACGTCTATATCATGGCCGACAAGCAGAAGAACGGCATCAA
GGTGAACTTCAAGATCCGCCACAACATCGAGGACGGCAGCGTGCAGCTCGCCGACCACTACCAGCAGAAC
ACCCCCATCGGCGACGGCCCCGTGCTGCTGCCCGACAACCACTACCTGAGCACCCAGTCCGCCCTGAGCA
AAGACCCCAACGAGAAGCGCGATCACATGGTCCTGCTGGAGTTCGTGACCGCCGCCGGGATCACTCTCGG
CATGGACGAGCTGTACAAGTAAAGCGGCCAATTCTCCCTCCCCCCCCCCTAACGTTACTGGCCGAAGCCG
CTTGGAATAAGGCCGGTGTGCGTTTGTCTATATGTTATTTTCCACCATATTGCCGTCTTTTGGCAATGTG
AGGGCCCGGAAACCTGGCCCTGTCTTCTTGACGAGCATTCCTAGGGGTCTTTCCCCTCTCGCCAAAGGAA
TGCAAGGTCTGTTGAATGTCGTGAAGGAAGCAGTTCCTCTGGAAGCTTCTTGAAGACAAACAACGTCTGT
AGCGACCCTTTGCAGGCAGCGGAACCCCCCACCTGGCGACAGGTGCCTCTGCGGCCAAAAGCCACGTGTA
TAAGATACACCTGCAAAGGCGGCACAACCCCAGTGCCACGTTGTGAGTTGGATAGTTGTGGAAAGAGTCA
AATGGCTCTCCTCAAGCGTATTCAACAAGGGGCTGAAGGATGCCCAGAAGGTACCCCATTGTATGGGATC
TGATCTGGGGCCTCGGTGCACATGCTTTACGTGTGTTTAGTCGAGGTTAAAAAAACGTCTAGGCCCCCCG
AACCACGGGGACGTGGTTTTCCTTTGAAAAACACGATGATAATATGGGGTCGAGGCTGCTGCTGCTGCTG
CTGCTGGGCCTGAGGCTACAGCTCTCCCTGGGCATCATCCTAGTTGAGGAGGAGAACCCGGACTTCTGGA
ACCGCGAGGCAGCCGAGGCCCTGGGTGCCGCCAAGAAGCTGCAGCCTGCACAGACAGCCGCCAAGAACCT
CATCATCTTCCTGGGCGATGGGATGGGGGTGTCTACGGTGACAGCTGCCAGGATCCTAAAAGGGCAGAAG
AAGGACAAACTGGGGCCTGAGATACCCCTGGCCATGGACCGCTTCCCATATGTGGCTCTGTCCAAGACAT
ACAATGTAGACAAACATGTGCCAGACAGTGGAGCCACAGCCACGGCCTACCTGTGCGGGGTCAAGGGCAA
CTTCCAGACCATTGGCTTGAGTGCAGCCGCCCGCTTTAACCAGTGCAACACGACACGCGGCAACGAGGTC
ATCTCCGTGATGAATCGGGCCAAGAAAGCAGGGAAGTCAGTGGGAGTGGTAACCACCACACGAGTGCAGC
ACGCCTCGCCAGCCGGCACCTACGCCCACACGGTGAACCGCAACTGGTACTCGGACGCCGACGTGCCTGC
CTCGGCCCGCCAGGAGGGGTGCCAGGACATCGCTACGCAGCTCATCTCCAACATGGACATTGATGTGATC
CTAGGTGGAGGCCGAAAGTACATGTTTCGCATGGGAACCCCAGACCCTGAGTACCCAGATGACTACAGCC
AAGGTGGGACCAGGCTGGACGGGAAGAATCTGGTGCAGGAATGGCTCGGCGAACGCCAGGGTGCCCGGTA
CGTGTGGAACCGCACTGAGCTCATGCAGGCTTCCCTGGACCCGTCTGTGACCCATCTCATGGGTCTCTTT
GAGCCTGGAGACATGAAATACGAGATCCACCGAGACTCCACACTGGACCCCTCCCTGATGGAGATGACAG
AGGCTGCCCTGCGCCTGCTGAGCAGACACCCCCGCGGCTTCTTCCTCTTCGTGGAGGGTGGTCGCATCGA
CCATGGTCATCATGAAAGCAGGGCTTACCGGGCACTGACTGAGACGATCATGTTCGACGACGCCATTGAG
AGGGCGGGCCAGCTCACCAGCGAGGAGGACACGCTGAGCCTCGTCACTGCCGACCACTCCCACGTCTTCT
CCTTCGGAGGCTACCCCCTGCGAGGGAGCTCCTTCATCGGGCTGGCCGCTGGCAAGGCCCGGGACAGGAA
GGCCTACACGGTCCTCCTATACGGAAACGGTCCAGGCTATGTGCTCAAGGACGGCGCCCGGCCGGATGTT
ACCGAGAGCGAGAGCGGGAGCCCCGAGTATCGGCAGCAGTCAGCAGTGCCCCTGGACGAAGAGACCCACG
CAGGCGAGGACGTGGCGGTGTTCGCGCGCGGCCCGCAGGCGCACCTGGTTCACGGCGTGCAGGAGCAGAC
CTTCATAGCGCACGTCATGGCCTTCGCCGCCTGCCTGGAGCCCTACACCGCCTGCGACCTGGCGCCCCCC
GCCGGCACCACCGACGCCGCGCACCCGGGGCGGTCCGTGGTCCCCGCGTTGCTTCCTCTGCTGGCCGGGA
CCCTGCTGCTGCTGGAGACGGCCACTGCTCCCTGAGTGTCCCGTCCCTGGGGCTCCTGCTTCCCCATCCC
GGAGTTCTCCTGCTCCCCACCTCCTGTCGTCCTGCCTGGCCTCCAGCCCGAGTCGTCATCCCCGGAGTCC
CTATACAGAGGTCCTGCCATGGAACCTTCCCCTCCCCGTGCGCTCTGGGGACTGAGCCCATGACACCAAA
CCTGCCCCTTGGCTGCTCTCGGACTCCCTACCCCAACCCCAGGGACTGCAGGTTGTGCCCTGTGGCTGCC
TGCACCCCAGGAAAGGAGGGGGCTCAGGCCATCCAGCCACCACCTACAGCCCAGTGGGTACGGTCGAGGA
TATCGCGGCCGGCCGCACTCCTCAGGTGCAGGCTGCCTATCAGAAGGTGGTGGCTGGTGTGGCCAATGCC
CTGGCTCACAAATACCACTGAGATCTTTTTCCCTCTGCCAAAAATTATGGGGACATCATGAAGCCCCTTG
AGCATCTGACTTCTGGCTAATAAAGGAAATTTATTTTCATTGCAATAGTGTGTTGGAATTTTTTGTGTCT
CTCACTCGGAAGGACATATGGGAGGGCAAATCATTTAAAACATCAGAATGAGTATTTGGTTTAGAGTTTG
GCAACATATGCCATATGCTGGCTGCCATGAACAAAGGTGGCTATAAAGAGGTCATCAGTATATGAAACAG
CCCCCTGCTGTCCATTCCTTATTCCATAGAAAAGCCTTGACTTGAGGTTAGATTTTTTTTATATTTTGTT
TTGTGTTATTTTTTTCTTTAACATCCCTAAAATTTTCCTTACATGTTTTACTAGCCAGATTTTTCCTCCT
CTCCTGACTACTCCCAGTCATAGCTGTCCCTCTTCTCTTATGAAGATCCCTCGACCTGCAGCCCAAGCTT
GGCGTAATCATGGTCATAGCTGTTTCCTGTGTGAAATTGTTATCCGCTCACAATTCCACACAACATACGA
GCCGGAAGCATAAAGTGTAAAGCCTGGGGTGCCTAATGAGTGAGCTAACTCACATTAATTGCGTTGCGCT
CACTGCCCGCTTTCCAGTCGGGAAACCTGTCGTGCCAGCGGATCCGCATCTCAATTAGTCAGCAACCATA
GTCCCGCCCCTAACTCCGCCCATCCCGCCCCTAACTCCGCCCAGTTCCGCCCATTCTCCGCCCCATGGCT
GACTAATTTTTTTTATTTATGCAGAGGCCGAGGCCGCCTCGGCCTCTGAGCTATTCCAGAAGTAGTGAGG
AGGCTTTTTTGGAGGCCTAGGCTTTTGCAAAAAGCTAACTTGTTTATTGCAGCTTATAATGGTTACAAAT
AAAGCAATAGCATCACAAATTTCACAAATAAAGCATTTTTTTCACTGCATTCTAGTTGTGGTTTGTCCAA
ACTCATCAATGTATCTTATCATGTCTGGATCCGCTGCATTAATGAATCGGCCAACGCGCGGGGAGAGGCG
GTTTGCGTATTGGGCGCTCTTCCGCTTCCTCGCTCACTGACTCGCTGCGCTCGGTCGTTCGGCTGCGGCG
AGCGGTATCAGCTCACTCAAAGGCGGTAATACGGTTATCCACAGAATCAGGGGATAACGCAGGAAAGAAC
ATGTGAGCAAAAGGCCAGCAAAAGGCCAGGAACCGTAAAAAGGCCGCGTTGCTGGCGTTTTTCCATAGGC
TCCGCCCCCCTGACGAGCATCACAAAAATCGACGCTCAAGTCAGAGGTGGCGAAACCCGACAGGACTATA
AAGATACCAGGCGTTTCCCCCTGGAAGCTCCCTCGTGCGCTCTCCTGTTCCGACCCTGCCGCTTACCGGA
TACCTGTCCGCCTTTCTCCCTTCGGGAAGCGTGGCGCTTTCTCAATGCTCACGCTGTAGGTATCTCAGTT
CGGTGTAGGTCGTTCGCTCCAAGCTGGGCTGTGTGCACGAACCCCCCGTTCAGCCCGACCGCTGCGCCTT
ATCCGGTAACTATCGTCTTGAGTCCAACCCGGTAAGACACGACTTATCGCCACTGGCAGCAGCCACTGGT
AACAGGATTAGCAGAGCGAGGTATGTAGGCGGTGCTACAGAGTTCTTGAAGTGGTGGCCTAACTACGGCT
ACACTAGAAGGACAGTATTTGGTATCTGCGCTCTGCTGAAGCCAGTTACCTTCGGAAAAAGAGTTGGTAG
CTCTTGATCCGGCAAACAAACCACCGCTGGTAGCGGTGGTTTTTTTGTTTGCAAGCAGCAGATTACGCGC
AGAAAAAAAGGATCTCAAGAAGATCCTTTGATCTTTTCTACGGGGTCTGACGCTCAGTGGAACGAAAACT
CACGTTAAGGGATTTTGGTCATGAGATTATCAAAAAGGATCTTCACCTAGATCCTTTTAAATTAAAAATG
AAGTTTTAAATCAATCTAAAGTATATATGAGTAAACTTGGTCTGACAGTTACCAATGCTTAATCAGTGAG
GCACCTATCTCAGCGATCTGTCTATTTCGTTCATCCATAGTTGCCTGACTCCCCGTCGTGTAGATAACTA
CGATACGGGAGGGCTTACCATCTGGCCCCAGTGCTGCAATGATACCGCGAGACCCACGCTCACCGGCTCC
AGATTTATCAGCAATAAACCAGCCAGCCGGAAGGGCCGAGCGCAGAAGTGGTCCTGCAACTTTATCCGCC
TCCATCCAGTCTATTAATTGTTGCCGGGAAGCTAGAGTAAGTAGTTCGCCAGTTAATAGTTTGCGCAACG
TTGTTGCCATTGCTACAGGCATCGTGGTGTCACGCTCGTCGTTTGGTATGGCTTCATTCAGCTCCGGTTC
CCAACGATCAAGGCGAGTTACATGATCCCCCATGTTGTGCAAAAAAGCGGTTAGCTCCTTCGGTCCTCCG
ATCGTTGTCAGAAGTAAGTTGGCCGCAGTGTTATCACTCATGGTTATGGCAGCACTGCATAATTCTCTTA
CTGTCATGCCATCCGTAAGATGCTTTTCTGTGACTGGTGAGTACTCAACCAAGTCATTCTGAGAATAGTG
TATGCGGCGACCGAGTTGCTCTTGCCCGGCGTCAATACGGGATAATACCGCGCCACATAGCAGAACTTTA
AAAGTGCTCATCATTGGAAAACGTTCTTCGGGGCGAAAACTCTCAAGGATCTTACCGCTGTTGAGATCCA
GTTCGATGTAACCCACTCGTGCACCCAACTGATCTTCAGCATCTTTTACTTTCACCAGCGTTTCTGGGTG
AGCAAAAACAGGAAGGCAAAATGCCGCAAAAAAGGGAATAAGGGCGACACGGAAATGTTGAATACTCATA
CTCTTCCTTTTTCAATATTATTGAAGCATTTATCAGGGTTATTGTCTCATGAGCGGATACATATTTGAAT
GTATTTAGAAAAATAAACAAATAGGGGTTCCGCGCACATTTCCCCGAAAAGTGCCACCTG
Features (pLannotate 1.2.2; 18 found; start..end, strand, type, name):
     46..94      +  polyA_signal   poly(A) signal: synthetic polyadenylation signal
    108..199     +  misc_feature   pause site: RNA polymerase II transcriptional pause signal from the human α2 globin gene
    353..1072    +  CDS            EGFP: the original enhanced GFP (Yang et al., 1996) mammalian codon-optimized
   1083..1652    +  misc_feature   IRES: internal ribosome entry site (IRES) of the encephalomyocarditis virus (EMCV)
   1665..3165    +  CDS            SEAP (fragment): secreted alkaline phosphatase from human placenta The natural enzyme has a C-terminal transmembrane sequence that is replaced by a GPI anchor.
   3587..3658    +  CDS            HBB (fragment): HBB_PONPY - Experimental evidence at transcript level: Swiss-Prot protein existence level 2. Involved in oxygen transport from the lung to the various peripheral tissues. From Pongo pygmaeus (Bornean orangutan).
   3729..3784    +  polyA_signal   β-globin poly(A) signal: rabbit β-globin polyadenylation signal (Gil and Proudfoot, 1987)
   4167..4183    -  protein_bind   lac operator: The lac repressor binds to the lac operator to inhibit transcription in E. coli. This inhibition can be relieved by adding lactose or isopropyl-β-D-thiogalactopyranoside (IPTG). lac repressor encoded by lacI
   4191..4221    -  promoter       lac promoter: promoter for the E. coli lac operon
   4236..4257    -  protein_bind   CAP binding site: CAP binding activates transcription in the presence of cAMP. E. coli catabolite activator protein
   4270..4309    -  CDS            lacI (fragment): lac repressor; lacI; The lac repressor binds to the lac operator to inhibit transcription in E. coli. This inhibition can be relieved by adding lactose or isopropyl-β-D-thiogalactopyranoside (IPTG).
   4316..4338    +  promoter       SV40 promoter (fragment): SV40 enhancer and early promoter
   4362..4497    +  rep_origin     SV40 ori: SV40 origin of replication
   4517..4651    +  polyA_signal   SV40 poly(A) signal: SV40 polyadenylation signal
   4653..4707    -  CDS            lacI (fragment): lac repressor; lacI; The lac repressor binds to the lac operator to inhibit transcription in E. coli. This inhibition can be relieved by adding lactose or isopropyl-β-D-thiogalactopyranoside (IPTG).
   4890..5478    -  rep_origin     ori: high-copy-number ColE1/pMB1/pBR322/pUC origin of replication
   5649..6509    -  CDS            AmpR: β-lactamase; bla; confers resistance to ampicillin, carbenicillin, and related antibiotics
   6510..6614    -  promoter       AmpR promoter: bla
