[The description below was written by a language model from this plasmid's Addgene catalogue record and pLannotate feature annotations shown in this document.]
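Description:
rGH-ABC is a reporter plasmid built on the Stagia3 backbone and catalogued as a mammalian expression vector. It carries a 38 bp insert, also named rGH-ABC, cloned between XhoI and EcoRI sites that both remain intact. The species is recorded as chicken. The associated study concerns thyroid response element activity during retinal development, so the insert is presumably a short thyroid response element being tested for cis-regulatory activity. The record does not describe its origin or composition, and the insert itself is not annotated in the feature table.

The feature table covers the depositor's full 6,640 nt sequence. It shows a synthetic polyadenylation signal and an RNA polymerase II transcriptional pause site from the human α2 globin gene at the upstream end, an arrangement normally used to block read-through transcription from the backbone and keep reporter background low. Downstream lies a bicistronic reporter: EGFP, then an EMCV IRES, then a placental alkaline phosphatase coding sequence (annotated as a SEAP fragment). Both reporters are therefore translated from a single transcript, which ends in rabbit β-globin sequences including the poly(A) signal. No promoter is annotated in the gap between the pause site and EGFP, where the cloned element would be expected to sit, and the record does not state which minimal promoter, if any, drives the reporter.

The rest of the plasmid contains lac promoter/operator remnants, an SV40 origin with an SV40 promoter fragment and poly(A) signal, a high-copy ColE1/pUC origin, and an ampicillin resistance gene for propagation and selection in E. coli. The depositor notes minor discrepancies between the quality-control and assembled sequences that should not affect function.
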