Addgene plasmid #32618: rGH-ABC
Depositing lab: Connie Cepko. Depositing organization: Harvard Medical School. Publication: Analysis of thyroid response element activity during retinal development. Billings NA, Emerson MM, Cepko CL. PLoS One. 2010 . 5(10):e13739. 10.1371/journal.pone.0013739 PubMed 21060789.
Backbone
  Vector backbone: Stagia3
  Backbone manufacturer: Mark Emerson
  Backbone size w/o insert (bp): 6610
  Vector type: Mammalian Expression
Growth in bacteria
  Bacterial resistance: Ampicillin, 100 μg/mL
  Growth temperature: 37°C
  Growth strain: DH5alpha
  Copy number: Unknown
Gene/Insert
  Gene/Insert name: rGH-ABC
  Species: G. gallus (chicken)
  Insert size (bp): 38
  Cloning method: Restriction Enzyme; 5′ cloning site XhoI (not destroyed); 3′ cloning site EcoRI (not destroyed)
  Sequencing primers: 5′ GTTCCGCGCACATTTCCCCG
Terms and licenses: Academic/Nonprofit Terms; Industry Terms: Not Available to Industry
Depositor comments: Note that there are some minor discrepancies between Addgene's quality control sequence and the depositor's assembled sequence. These differences should not affect plasmid function.
How to cite: rGH-ABC was a gift from Connie Cepko (Addgene plasmid # 32618 ; http://n2t.net/addgene:32618 ; RRID:Addgene_32618)
