>Addgene plasmid #32618 | rGH-ABC | addgene partial sequence | sequence record 55973 | EGFP-N 5'-CGTCGCCGTCCAGCTCGACCAG-3'
CCTTGCTCACCATGGTGGCGACCGGTGCGCGCATAAAGCGCCTCGCAAATCGCGTCCGACGGGCAACTAA
CGGCTCCGGTCAAGCTTCCATTATATAGAATTCGAAGCTGGTGCTGAGGTCACGTCCCTGATCTTACCTT
TCTCGAGCAATTGGTCGACTATCGATAGAGAAATGTTCTGGCACCTGCACTTGCACTGGGGACAGCCTAT
TTTGCTAGTTTGTTTTGTTTCGTTTTGTTTTGATGGAGAGCGTATGTTAGTACTATCGATTCACACAAAA
AACCAACACACAGATGTAATGAAAATAAAGATATTTTATTGCGGCCGCTCCAAGTACCTCCCGTACCTTA
ATATTACTTCTCGACCCAGGTGGCACTTTTCGGGGAAATGTGCGCGGAACCCCTATTTGTTTATTTTTCT
AAATACATTCAAATATGTATCCGCTCATGAGACAATAACCCTGATAAATGCTTCAATAATATTGAAAAAG
GAAGAGTATGAGTATTCAACATTTCCGTGTCGCCCTTATTCCCTTTTTTGCGGCATTTTGCCTTCCTGTT
TTTGCTCACCCAGAAACGCTGGTGAAAGTAAAAGATGCTGAAGATCAGTTGGGTGCACGAGTGGGTTACA
TCGAACTGGATCTCAACAGCGGTAAGATCCTTGAGAGTTTTCGCCCCGAAGAACGTTTTCCAATGATGAG
CACTTTTAAAGTTCTGCTATGTGGCGCGGTATTATCCCGTATTGACGCCGGGCAAGAGCAACTCGGTCGC
CGCATACACTATTCTCAGAATGACTTG
