>Addgene plasmid #32618 | rGH-ABC | addgene partial sequence | sequence record 57737 | IRES-F 5'-TGGCTCTCCTCAAGCGTATT-3'
CTGATCTGGGGCCTCGGTGCACATGCTTTACATGTGTTTAGTCGAGGTTAAAAAAACGTCTAGGCCCCCC
GAACCACGGGGACGTGGTTTTCCTTTGAAAAACACGATGATAATATGGGGTCGAGGCTGCTGCTGCTGCT
GCTGCTGGGCCTGAGGCTACAGCTCTCCCTGGGCATCATCCCAGTTGAGGAGGAGAACCCGGACTTCTGG
AACCGCGAGGCAGCCGAGGCCCTGGGTGCCGCCAAGAAGCTGCAGCCTGCACAGACAGCCGCCAAGAACC
TCATCATCTTCCTGGGCGATGGGATGGGGGTGTCTACGGTGACAGCTGCCAGGATCCTAAAAGGGCAGAA
GAAGGACAAACTGGGGCCTGAGATACCCCTGGCCATGGACCGCTTCCCATATGTGGCTCTGTCCAAGACA
TACAATGTAGACAAACATGTGCCAGACAGTGGAGCCACAGCCACGGCCTACCTGTGCGGGGTCAAGGGCA
ACTTCCAGACCATTGGCTTGAGTGCAGCCGCCCGCTTTAACCAGTGCAACACGACACGCGGCAACGAGGT
CATCTCCGTGATGAATCGGGCCAAGAAAGCAGGGAAGTCAGTGGGAGTGGTAACCACCACACGAGTGCAG
CACGCCTCGCCAGCCGGCACCTACGCCCACACGGTGAACCGCAACTGGTACTCGGACGCCGACGTGCCTG
CCTCGGCCCGCCAGGAGGGGTGCCAGGACATCGCTACGCAGCTCATCTCCAACATGGACATTGACGTGAT
CCTAGGTGGAGGCCGAAAGTACATGTTTCGCATGGGAACCCCAGACCCTGAGTACCCAGATGACTACAGC
CAAGGTGGGACCAGGCTGGACGGGAAGAATCTGGTGCAGGAATGGCTGGCGAAGCG
